Addgene plasmid #154165: pKM28
Purpose: Aedes aegypti Rel1A expressed under the IE1 promoter and hr5 enhancer from Autographa californica nuclear polyhedris virus
Depositing lab: Kevin Maringer. Depositing organization: University of Surrey. Publication: Imd pathway-specific immune assays reveal NF-kappaB stimulation by viral RNA PAMPs in Aedes aegypti Aag2 cells. Russell TA, Ayaz A, Davidson AD, Fernandez-Sesma A, Maringer K. PLoS Negl Trop Dis. 2021 Feb 16;15(2):e0008524. doi: 10.1371/journal.pntd.0008524. PubMed 33591970.
Backbone
  Vector backbone: pIEx
  Vector type: Insect Expression
Growth in bacteria
  Bacterial resistance: Ampicillin, 100 μg/mL
  Growth temperature: 37°C
  Growth strain: DH5alpha
  Copy number: High Copy
Gene/Insert
  Gene/Insert name: Rel1A
  Species: Other
  Promoter: IE1 promoter and hr5 enhancer from Autographa californica nuclear polyhedris virus.
  Tag / fusion protein: FLAG (C terminal on insert)
  Cloning method: Ligation Independent Cloning
Terms and licenses: Academic/Nonprofit Terms; Industry Terms: Not Available to Industry
How to cite: pKM28 was a gift from Kevin Maringer (Addgene plasmid # 154165 ; http://n2t.net/addgene:154165 ; RRID:Addgene_154165)
