[The description below was written by a language model from this plasmid's Addgene catalogue record and pLannotate feature annotations shown in this document.]
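Description:
pKM28 is an insect-cell expression plasmid built on the pIEx backbone that drives expression of Rel1A from the mosquito Aedes aegypti. It is a 5,355 nt high-copy plasmid propagated in E. coli through a ColE1/pUC-type origin of replication and selected with ampicillin via a β-lactamase (AmpR) gene under its own bla promoter. A short remnant of bacterial lac regulatory sequence (a lacI fragment, CAP binding site, lac promoter and lac operator) lies near the end of the sequence and appears to be backbone carry-over rather than part of the insect expression unit.

The expression cassette uses regulatory elements from the baculovirus Autographa californica nucleopolyhedrovirus. The hr5 enhancer sits immediately upstream of the immediate-early IE1 promoter, and the cassette is closed by the IE1 terminator. Because IE1 is an immediate-early promoter recognised by host transcription machinery, this arrangement allows expression in transfected insect cells without baculovirus infection. The Rel1A open reading frame, inserted by ligation-independent cloning, carries a C-terminal FLAG epitope for detection or immunoprecipitation. The automated annotation labels part of the coding region as a fragment of Drosophila Dorsal. This reflects homology, since Rel1A is a related NF-κB/Rel-family transcription factor, and does not indicate a Drosophila insert.

The associated publication concerns pathway-specific immune assays and NF-κB stimulation in Aedes aegypti Aag2 cells. This suggests the plasmid is used to overexpress tagged Rel1A in cultured mosquito cells in studies of NF-κB-dependent immune signalling, although the record does not spell out the specific assay.
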