Features (pLannotate 1.2.2; 12 found; start..end, strand, type, name):
      1..483     +  enhancer       hr5 enhancer: Autographa californica hr5; baculovirus early transcription enhancer
    487..1078    +  promoter       IE1 promoter: promoter of the ie1 gene from the baculovirus Autographa californica
   1216..2100    +  CDS            dl (fragment): DORS_DROME - Experimental evidence at protein level: Swiss-Prot protein existence level 1. Embryonic developmental protein (PubMed:2598266, PubMed:10072776). The lateral or ventral identity of a cell depends upon the concentration of this protein in its nucleus during the blastoderm stage (PubMed:2598266). A morphogenetic protein that specifically binds to the kappa B-related consensus sequence 5'- GRGAAAANCC-3', located in the enhancer region of zygotic genes such as Zen, Twist, Snail and Decapentaplegic. Mediates an immune response in larvae (PubMed:10072776). Part of a signaling pathway inv
   2818..2841    +  CDS            FLAG: FLAG® epitope tag, followed by an enterokinase cleavage site
   2872..3179    +  terminator     IE1 terminator: terminator of the ie1 gene from the baculovirus Autographa californica
   3209..3313    +  promoter       AmpR promoter: bla
   3314..4174    +  CDS            AmpR: β-lactamase; bla; confers resistance to ampicillin, carbenicillin, and related antibiotics
   4345..4933    +  rep_origin     ori: high-copy-number ColE1/pMB1/pBR322/pUC origin of replication
   5116..5208    +  CDS            lacI (fragment): lac repressor; lacI; The lac repressor binds to the lac operator to inhibit transcription in E. coli. This inhibition can be relieved by adding lactose or isopropyl-β-D-thiogalactopyranoside (IPTG).
   5221..5242    +  protein_bind   CAP binding site: CAP binding activates transcription in the presence of cAMP. E. coli catabolite activator protein
   5257..5287    +  promoter       lac promoter: promoter for the E. coli lac operon
   5295..5311    +  protein_bind   lac operator: The lac repressor binds to the lac operator to inhibit transcription in E. coli. This inhibition can be relieved by adding lactose or isopropyl-β-D-thiogalactopyranoside (IPTG). lac repressor encoded by lacI
>Addgene plasmid #154165 | pKM28 | addgene full sequence | sequence record 309403 | Addgene NGS Result
CGCGTAAAACACAATCAAGTATGAGTCATAAGCTGATGTCATGTTTTGCACACGGCTCATAACCGAACTG
GCTTTACGAGTAGAATTCTACTTGTAACGCACGATCAGTGGATGATGTCATTTGTTTTTCAAATCGAGAT
GATGTCATGTTTTGCACACGGCTCATAAACTCGCTTTACGAGTAGAATTCTACGTGTAACGCACGATCGA
TTGATGAGTCATTTGTTTTGCAATATGATATCATACAATATGACTCATTTGTTTTTCAAAACCGAACTTG
ATTTACGGGTAGAATTCTACTTGTAAAGCACAATCAAAAAGATGATGTCATTTGTTTTTCAAAACTGAAC
TCGCTTTACGAGTAGAATTCTACGTGTAAAACACAATCAAGAAATGATGTCATTTGTTATAAAAATAAAA
GCTGATGTCATGTTTTGCACATGGCTCATAACTAAACTCGCTTTACGGGTAGAATTCTACGCGCGTCGAT
GTCTTTGTGATGCGCGCGACATTTTTGTAGGTTATTGATAAAATGAACGGATACGTTGCCCGACATTATC
ATTAAATCCTTGGCGTAGAATTTGTCGGGTCCATTGTCCGTGTGCGCTAGCATGCCCGTAACGGACCTCG
TACTTTTGGCTTCAAAGGTTTTGCGCACAGACAAAATGTGCCACACTTGCAGCTCTGCATGTGTGCGCGT
TACCACAAATCCCAACGGCGCAGTGTACTTGTTGTATGCAAATAAATCTCGATAAAGGCGCGGCGCGCGA
ATGCAGCTGATCACGTACGTCCCTCGTGTTCCGTTCAAGGACGGTGTTATCGACCTCAGATTAATGTTTA
TCGGCCGACTGTTTTCGTATCCGCTCACCAAACGCGTTTTTGCATTAACATTGTATGTCGGCGGATGTTC
TATATCTAATTTGAATAAATAAACGATAACCGCGTTGGTTTTAGAGGGCATAATAAAAGAAATATTGTTA
TCGTGTTCGCCATTAGGGCAGTATAAATTGACGTTCATGTTGGATATTGTTTCAGTTGCAAGTTGACACT
GGCGGCGACAAGATCGTGAACAACCAAGTGACCATGGGACCAAACGACAACAACGTTATGGAAGATGATC
CCAGCCTGCCGGATCTGCCCAACAACCTCATAGTAACGGATGACATTTTGGACCTAATCATTGATATAAT
CGACCAAGAAATGCCACCAACAGCGCAAGAAAGACCGCACGTCGTCATCACCGAGCAGCCCCAGTCGAAA
GCGCTGCGGTTCCGGTATGAGTGCGAAGGCCGTTCCGCCGGGTCGATCCCCGGCGTCCACAGCACCCCGG
AGCAGAAAACCTTCCCCGGGATCGAAATCCGGGGCTACAAGGGCCGAGCGGTGGTGGTGGTGTCCTGCGT
TACCAAGGATCCGCCCTACCGGCCCCATCCGCACAATCTGGTCGGCAAGGAGGGCTGCAAGAAGGGAGTC
TGCACGGTCGAGATCAACAGCAGCACCATGAGCTACACCTTCAGCAACCTGGGCATCCAGTGCGTCAAGA
AGAAGGACATCGAAGAAGCGCTCCGTCTGCGGGAGGAAATTCGGGTGGACCCGTTCAAAACTGGATACGG
TCACGCCAGGCAGCCTGCCACCATCGATCTCAACGCCATCCGTCTGTGCTTCCAGGTGTTCCTGGAGGGT
CAACAGCGGGGCCGGTTCACGGAACCCCTGCAGCCGGTGGTGTCCGATGTGATCTACGATAAGAAAGCCA
TGTCCGATCTGGTGATCTGTAAGTTAAGTGACGTAACCGCTCCGGTAGCCGGTGGCAGAGAGATTATTTT
GCTGTGTGAGAAGGTCGCCAAAGAGGACATCGCCGTGCGTTTCTACGAGGAACAGCACGGTAACATCGTA
TGGGAGGAATACGGCGAGTTCCAGCATACCAATGTGCACAAACAGGTGGCGATCTGCTTCCGGACGCCCC
GATACCGAACGCTGGAGGTGGAACATCCTGTCATGGTGAACATTCAACTGAAGAGGCCATCGGACGGTGC
TACCAGCGAACCGCTGCCATTCGAGTTGACGCCCCTTGACTCAGCCAAACGAAAGAAACGCAAGCCTAAC
ACCTGGGGGGACACCCCAGAACACATGCCAGAAGCAGCCCGCCATCCGTACTACGCAACGTTGGGCAATG
TGCCGGGAGAAGCTATCAAAACGGAACCTAGAGATTCACCGACGCACCCGTTTAACTTCATTGGCAACTA
CCGTCAACCGAACGAGTCCCCGTCCCCGATCGAGCGATCCCCACTTTACGGCAACACCACCCCAGTCGGA
CAAACGTCTCCCTACAATGCCGGCAGAACCAGCGTGACTCCAACACCGGGCGGCTATCAACCCAATGTGA
TGAATCCAGATTTCCTGCTGGGGGGCACCCAACAGTTCCAGAATCAGTACGCCTTTCCCACACTGCCCCC
GACCAATGGCCAACCCATGTACCTGCAGCAACCCCAACAGCAACAACAACAACAGTTCCAACCACCCGCC
AACATGAACAACCAACAGCAGTTCAACGTGAGCAATCTCATAGACCCTCAGGATCAACTGCCTCAGCCGG
GACCCAGTGGCGTTCAGGCGGTTCCTTCGTTTCAACCCTCGGGCAGCATAGGCGAGATCAACATCAGCAG
CCCCTGGCTAACCATGGACTCGTCGGAGCTGAAATCGCTGATGGTCCACACCCTGTCCGATATGAAGCAG
GAACAGCAACGGATCCAACAGGAGGCCGAAACCCTCTCGGACAGTTTCGACAGGTTATCAACGAACCTCA
ACAACCTGAACAAACCGGATTACAAGGATGACGATGACAAGTAACTCGAGCACTAAGTGATTAACCTCAG
GTTATACATATATTTTGAATTTAATTAATTATACATATATTTTATATTATTTTTGTCTTTTATTATCGAG
GGGCCGTTGTTGGTGTGGGGTTTTGCATAGAAATAACAATGGGAGTTGGCGACGTTGCTGCGCCAACACC
ACCTCCCTTCCCTCCTTTCATCATGTATCTGTAGATAAAATAAAATATTAAACCTAAAAACAAGACCGCG
CCTATCAACAAAATGATAGGCATTAACTTGCCGCTGACGCTGTCACTAACGTTGGACGATTTGCCGACTA
AACCTTCATCGCCCAGTAACCAATCTAGACGTCAGGTGGCACTTTTCGGGGAAATGTGCGCGGAACCCCT
ATTTGTTTATTTTTCTAAATACATTCAAATATGTATCCGCTCATGAGACAATAACCCTGATAAATGCTTC
AATAATATTGAAAAAGGAAGAGTATGAGTATTCAACATTTCCGTGTCGCCCTTATTCCCTTTTTTGCGGC
ATTTTGCCTTCCTGTTTTTGCTCACCCAGAAACGCTGGTGAAAGTAAAAGATGCTGAAGATCAGTTGGGT
GCACGAGTGGGTTACATCGAACTGGATCTCAACAGCGGTAAGATCCTTGAGAGTTTTCGCCCCGAAGAAC
GTTTTCCAATGATGAGCACTTTTAAAGTTCTGCTATGTGGCGCGGTATTATCCCGTATTGACGCCGGGCA
AGAGCAACTCGGTCGCCGCATACACTATTCTCAGAATGACTTGGTTGAGTACTCACCAGTCACAGAAAAG
CATCTTACGGATGGCATGACAGTAAGAGAATTATGCAGTGCTGCCATAACCATGAGTGATAACACTGCGG
CCAACTTACTTCTGACAACGATCGGAGGACCGAAGGAGCTAACCGCTTTTTTGCACAACATGGGGGATCA
TGTAACTCGCCTTGATCGTTGGGAACCGGAGCTGAATGAAGCCATACCAAACGACGAGCGTGACACCACG
ATGCCTGTAGCAATGGCAACAACGTTGCGCAAACTATTAACTGGCGAACTACTTACTCTAGCTTCCCGGC
AACAATTAATAGACTGGATGGAGGCGGATAAAGTTGCAGGACCACTTCTGCGCTCGGCCCTTCCGGCTGG
CTGGTTTATTGCTGATAAATCTGGAGCCGGTGAGCGTGGGTCTCGCGGTATCATTGCAGCACTGGGGCCA
GATGGTAAGCCCTCCCGTATCGTAGTTATCTACACGACGGGGAGTCAGGCAACTATGGATGAACGAAATA
GACAGATCGCTGAGATAGGTGCCTCACTGATTAAGCATTGGTAACTGTCAGACCAAGTTTACTCATATAT
ACTTTAGATTGATTTAAAACTTCATTTTTAATTTAAAAGGATCTAGGTGAAGATCCTTTTTGATAATCTC
ATGACCAAAATCCCTTAACGTGAGTTTTCGTTCCACTGAGCGTCAGACCCCGTAGAAAAGATCAAAGGAT
CTTCTTGAGATCCTTTTTTTCTGCGCGTAATCTGCTGCTTGCAAACAAAAAAACCACCGCTACCAGCGGT
GGTTTGTTTGCCGGATCAAGAGCTACCAACTCTTTTTCCGAAGGTAACTGGCTTCAGCAGAGCGCAGATA
CCAAATACTGTTCTTCTAGTGTAGCCGTAGTTAGGCCACCACTTCAAGAACTCTGTAGCACCGCCTACAT
ACCTCGCTCTGCTAATCCTGTTACCAGTGGCTGCTGCCAGTGGCGATAAGTCGTGTCTTACCGGGTTGGA
CTCAAGACGATAGTTACCGGATAAGGCGCAGCGGTCGGGCTGAACGGGGGGTTCGTGCACACAGCCCAGC
TTGGAGCGAACGACCTACACCGAACTGAGATACCTACAGCGTGAGCTATGAGAAAGCGCCACGCTTCCCG
AAGGGAGAAAGGCGGACAGGTATCCGGTAAGCGGCAGGGTCGGAACAGGAGAGCGCACGAGGGAGCTTCC
AGGGGGAAACGCCTGGTATCTTTATAGTCCTGTCGGGTTTCGCCACCTCTGACTTGAGCGTCGATTTTTG
TGATGCTCGTCAGGGGGGCGGAGCCTATGGAAAAACGCCAGCAACGCGGCCTTTTTACGGTTCCTGGCCT
TTTGCTGGCCTTTTGCTCACATGTTCTTTCCTGCGTTATCCCCTGATTCTGTGGATAACCGTATTACCGC
CTTTGAGTGAGCTGATACCGCTCGCCGCAGCCGAACGACCGAGCGCAGCGAGTCAGTGAGCGAGGAAGCG
GAAGAGCGCCCAATACGCAAACCGCCTCTCCCCGCGCGTTGGCCGATTCATTAATGCAGCTGGCACGACA
GGTTTCCCGACTGGAAAGCGGGCAGTGAGCGCAACGCAATTAATGTGAGTTAGCTCACTCATTAGGCACC
CCAGGCTTTACACTTTATGCTTCCGGCTCGTATGTTGTGTGGAATTGTGAGCGGATAACAATTTCACACA
GGAAACAGCTATGACCATGATTACGAATTCCCGGG
